Addgene plasmid #92099: AAVS1_Puro_Tet3G_3xFLAG_Twin_Strep
Purpose: (Empty Backbone) Doyon lab Tandem-Affinity Purification Following Nuclease-Driven Gene Addition to the AAVS1 Genomic Safe Harbor Locus. Transgene expression is controlled by an Auto-Regulated Tet-On 3G System.
Depositing lab: Yannick Doyon. Depositing organization: Universite Laval. Publication: A Scalable Genome-Editing-Based Approach for Mapping Multiprotein Complexes in Human Cells. Dalvai M, Loehr J, Jacquet K, Huard CC, Roques C, Herst P, Cote J, Doyon Y. Cell Rep. 2015 Oct 7. pii: S2211-1247(15)01020-7. doi: 10.1016/j.celrep.2015.09.009. PubMed 26456817.
Backbone
  Vector backbone: pUC19
  Backbone size (bp): 2364
  Modifications to backbone: Insert was cloned into PvuII digested pUC19 (loss of 322bp including MCS)
  Vector type: Mammalian Expression, CRISPR, TALEN ; ZFN
  Promoter: Tet-On 3G Bidirectional
  Selectable markers: Puromycin
Growth in bacteria
  Bacterial resistance: Ampicillin, 100 μg/mL
  Growth temperature: 37°C
  Growth strain: NEB Stable
  Copy number: High Copy
Gene/Insert
  Cloning method: Gibson Cloning
  Sequencing primers: 5′ See protocol; 3′ See protocol
Resource information
  A portion of this plasmid was derived from a plasmid made by: Modified from AAVS1 SA-2A-puro-pA donor (Plasmid #22075). New backbone, overall structure is similar but several modifications have been made through gene synthesis.
Terms and licenses: Academic/Nonprofit Terms; Industry Terms: Not Available to Industry
Depositor comments: A detailed protocol for purification of protein complexes tagged with this vector can be found in Doyon & Côté (2016). Preparation and Analysis of Native Chromatin-Modifying Complexes. Methods in Enzymology, 573, 303–318. https://doi.org/10.1016/bs.mie.2016.01.017. https://www.ncbi.nlm.nih.gov/pubmed/27372759
How to cite: AAVS1_Puro_Tet3G_3xFLAG_Twin_Strep was a gift from Yannick Doyon (Addgene plasmid # 92099 ; http://n2t.net/addgene:92099 ; RRID:Addgene_92099)
