[The description below was written by a language model from this plasmid's Addgene catalogue record and pLannotate feature annotations shown in this document.]
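Description:
AAVS1_Puro_Tet3G_3xFLAG_Twin_Strep is an empty donor backbone for nuclease-driven gene addition at the human AAVS1 safe harbor locus, built on a pUC19 backbone whose multiple cloning site region was removed when the cassette was inserted. It is propagated in E. coli through the high-copy pUC-type origin and selected with ampicillin (AmpR under its own bla promoter). The short lacZα, lacI, rop and bom fragments in the annotation are backbone remnants rather than functional parts. The record describes it as modified from an earlier AAVS1 SA-2A-puro-pA donor, with a similar overall structure but a new backbone and several synthesized changes.

The payload is flanked by left and right homology arms from intron 1 of PPP1R12C, which direct homology-directed repair after cleavage of AAVS1 by a ZFN, TALEN or CRISPR nuclease. Just inside the left arm, a splice acceptor precedes a promoterless puromycin N-acetyltransferase coding sequence. Puromycin resistance should therefore depend on capture by the endogenous PPP1R12C transcript, which favors correctly targeted cells. Downstream, a TRE3G bidirectional promoter drives the Tet-On 3G transactivator in one direction, terminated by an SV40 poly(A) signal. In the other direction it drives the cloning position for a gene of interest, followed by FLAG and Strep-tag II sequences and a bGH poly(A) signal. The annotation detects only single tag units, whereas the name indicates 3xFLAG and Twin-Strep.

Because the transactivator is expressed from the promoter it activates, the system is auto-regulated and doxycycline-inducible. The vector is intended for inducible expression of tagged proteins in human cells, followed by tandem affinity purification to map native multiprotein complexes.
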