Features (pLannotate 1.2.2; 17 found; start..end, strand, type, name):
     45..111     -  CDS            lacZα (fragment): LacZα fragment of β-galactosidase; lacZ fragment
    123..926     +  misc_feature   HA-L: left homology arm from the adeno-associated virus integration site (AAVS1) within intron 1 of the human PPP1R12C gene
    933..958     +  misc_feature   SA: splice acceptor site
   1039..1635    +  CDS            PuroR (fragment): puromycin N-acetyltransferase; pac from Streptomyces; confers resistance to puromycin
   1651..1772    -  polyA_signal   SV40 poly(A) signal: SV40 polyadenylation signal
   1841..2587    -  CDS            Tet-On® 3G: modified rtTA protein that binds tightly to promoters containing the tet operator in the presence of doxycycline
   2602..3052    +  promoter       TRE3G BI promoter: 3rd-generation Tet-responsive bidirectional promoter that can be activated by binding of Tet-On® 3G
   3164..3184    +  CDS            FLAG (fragment): FLAG® epitope tag, followed by an enterokinase cleavage site
   3260..3283    +  CDS            Strep-Tag II: peptide that binds Strep-Tactin®, an engineered form of streptavidin
   3319..3543    +  polyA_signal   bGH poly(A) signal: bovine growth hormone polyadenylation signal
   3563..4399    +  misc_feature   HA-R: right homology arm from the adeno-associated virus integration site (AAVS1) within intron 1 of the human PPP1R12C gene
   4411..4464    -  CDS            lacI (fragment): lac repressor; lacI; The lac repressor binds to the lac operator to inhibit transcription in E. coli. This inhibition can be relieved by adding lactose or isopropyl-β-D-thiogalactopyranoside (IPTG).
   4647..5235    -  rep_origin     ori: high-copy-number ColE1/pMB1/pBR322/pUC origin of replication
   5406..6266    -  CDS            AmpR: β-lactamase; bla; confers resistance to ampicillin, carbenicillin, and related antibiotics
   6267..6371    -  promoter       AmpR promoter: bla
   6466..6501    +  CDS            rop (fragment): Rop protein, which maintains plasmids at low copy number; rop
   6603..39      +  misc_feature   bom (fragment) (across the origin): basis of mobility region from pBR322
>Addgene plasmid #92099 | AAVS1_Puro_Tet3G_3xFLAG_Twin_Strep | addgene full sequence | sequence record 180428 | Addgene NGS Result
ATACCGCACAGATGCGTAAGGAGAAAATACCGCATCAGGCGCCATTCGCCATTCAGGCTGCGCAACTGTT
GGGAAGGGCGATCGGTGCGGGCCTCTTCGCTATTACGCCAGAATTCGCCCTTTGCTTTCTCTGACCAGCA
TTCTCTCCCCTGGGCCTGTGCCGCTTTCTGTCTGCAGCTTGTGGCCTGGGTCACCTCTACGGCTGGCCCA
GATCCTTCCCTGCCGCCTCCTTCAGGTTCCGTCTTCCTCCACTCCCTCTTCCCCTTGCTCTCTGCTGTGT
TGCTGCCCAAGGATGCTCTTTCCGGAGCACTTCCTTCTCGGCGCTGCACCACGTGATGTCCTCTGAGCGG
ATCCTCCCCGTGTCTGGGTCCTCTCCGGGCATCTCTCCTCCCTCACCCAACCCCATGCCGTCTTCACTCG
CTGGGTTCCCTTTTCCTTCTCCTTCTGGGGCCTGTGCCATCTCTCGTTTCTTAGGATGGCCTTCTCCGAC
GGATGTCTCCCTTGCGTCCCGCCTCCCCTTCTTGTAGGCCTGCATCATCACCGTTTTTCTGGACAACCCC
AAAGTACCCCGTCTCCCTGGCTTTAGCCACCTCTCCATCCTCTTGCTTTCTTTGCCTGGACACCCCGTTC
TCCTGTGGATTCGGGTCACCTCTCACTCCTTTCATTTGGGCAGCTCCCCTACCCCCCTTACCTCTCTAGT
CTGTGCTAGCTCTTCCAGCCCCCTGTCATGGCATCTTCCAGGGGTCCGAGAGCTCAGCTAGTCTTCTTCC
TCCAACCCGGGCCCCTATGTCCACTTCAGGACAGCATGTTTGCTGCCTCCAGGGATCCTGTGTCCCCGAG
CTGGGACCACCTTATATTCCCAGGGCCGGTTAATGTGGCTCTGGTTCTGGGTACTTTTATCTGTCCCCTC
CACCCCACAGTGGGGCAAGCTTCTGACCTCTTCTCTTCCTCCCACAGGGCCTCGAGAGATCTGGCGGCGG
AGAGGGCAGAGGAAGTCTTCTAACATGCGGTGACGTGGAGGAGAATCCCGGCCCTAGCACCGAGTACAAG
CCCACGGTGCGCCTCGCCACCCGCGACGACGTCCCCAGGGCCGTACGCACCCTCGCCGCCGCGTTCGCCG
ACTACCCCGCCACGCGCCACACCGTCGATCCGGACCGCCACATCGAGCGGGTCACCGAGCTGCAAGAACT
CTTCCTCACGCGCGTCGGGCTCGACATCGGCAAGGTGTGGGTCGCGGACGACGGCGCCGCGGTGGCGGTC
TGGACCACGCCGGAGAGCGTCGAAGCGGGGGCGGTGTTCGCCGAGATCGGCCCGCGCATGGCCGAGTTGA
GCGGTTCCCGGCTGGCCGCGCAGCAACAGATGGAAGGCCTCCTGGCGCCGCACCGGCCCAAGGAGCCCGC
GTGGTTCCTGGCCACCGTCGGCGTCTCGCCCGACCACCAGGGCAAGGGTCTGGGCAGCGCCGTCGTGCTC
CCCGGAGTGGAGGCGGCCGAGCGCGCCGGGGTGCCCGCCTTCCTGGAGACCTCCGCGCCCCGCAACCTCC
CCTTCTACGAGCGGCTCGGCTTCACCGTCACCGCCGACGTCGAGGTGCCCGAAGGACCGCGCACCTGGTG
CATGACCCGCAAGCCCGGTGCCTGATCTAGACAGACATGATAAGATACATTGATGAGTTTGGACAAACCA
CAACTAGAATGCAGTGAAAAAAATGCTTTATTTGTGAAATTTGTGATGCTATTGCTTTATTTGTAACCAT
TATAAGCTGCAATAAACAAGTTAACAACAACAATTGCATTCATTTTATGTTTCAGGTTCAGGGGGAGGTG
TGGGAGGTTTTTTAATGCATTTACCCGGGGAGCATGTCAAGGTCAAAATCGTCAAGAGCGTCAGCAGGCA
GCATATCAAGGTCAAAGTCGTCAAGGGCATCGGCTGGGAGCATGTCTAAGTCAAAATCGTCAAGGGCGTC
GGTCGGCCCGCCGCTTTCGCACTTTAGCTGTTTCTCCAGGCCACATATGATTAGTTCCAGGCCGAAAAGG
AAGGCAGGTTCGGCTCCCTGCCGGTCGAACAGCTCAATTGCTTGTTTCAGAAGTGGGGGCATAGAATCGG
TGGTAGGTGTCTCTCTTTCCTCTTTTGCTACTTGATGCTCCTGTTCCTCCAATACGCAGCCCAGTGTAAA
GTGGCCCACGGCGGACAGAGCGTACAGTGCGTTCTCCAGGGAGAAGCCTTGCTGACACAGGAACGCGAGC
TGATTTTCCAGGGTTTCGTACTGTTTCTCTGTTGGGCGGGTGCCGAGATGCACTTTAGCCCCGTCGCGAT
GTGAGAGGAGAGCACAGCGGTATGACTTGGCGTTGTTCCGCAGAAAGTCTTGCCATGACTCGCCTTCCAG
GGGGCAGGAGTGGGTATGATGCCTGTCCAGCATCTCGATTGGCAGGGCATCGAGCAGGGCCCGCTTGTTC
TTCACGTGCCAGTACAGGGTAGGCTGCTCAACTCCCAGCTTTTGAGCGAGTTTCCTTGTCGTCAGGCCTT
CGATACCGACTCCATTGAGTAATTCCAGAGCAGAGTTTATGACTTTGCTCTTGTCCAGTCTAGACATGGT
GAATTCTCCAGGCGATCTGACGGTTCACTAAACGAGCTCTGCTTATATAGGCCTCCCACCGTACACGCCA
CCTCGACATACTCGAGTTTACTCCCTATCAGTGATAGAGAACGTATGAAGAGTTTACTCCCTATCAGTGA
TAGAGAACGTATGCAGACTTTACTCCCTATCAGTGATAGAGAACGTATAAGGAGTTTACTCCCTATCAGT
GATAGAGAACGTATGACCAGTTTACTCCCTATCAGTGATAGAGAACGTATCTACAGTTTACTCCCTATCA
GTGATAGAGAACGTATATCCAGTTTACTCCCTATCAGTGATAGAGAACGTATAAGCTTTAGGCGTGTACG
GTGGGCGCCTATAAAAGCAGAGCTCGTTTAGTGAACCGTCAGATCGCCTGGAGCAATTCCACAACACTTT
TGTCTTATACCAACTTTCCGTACCACTTCCTACCCTCGTAAAGGTACCCTCAGCCTTAAGGCGGCCGCCG
AGAATCTGTATTTTCAGGGAGCCATGGGATCCGCCGGCGACTACAAGGACCACGACGGCGATTATAAGGA
TCACGACATCGACTACAAAGACGACGATGACAAGGGCGCCAGCAGCGCCTGGTCCCACCCTCAGTTTGAG
AAGGGCGGAGGCTCTGGCGGCGGAAGCGGAGGATCTGCTTGGAGCCACCCCCAGTTCGAAAAGTGATAAC
TCGAGTCTAGACGTTTAAACCCTGCAGGCTGTGCCTTCTAGTTGCCAGCCATCTGTTGTTTGCCCCTCCC
CCGTGCCTTCCTTGACCCTGGAAGGTGCCACTCCCACTGTCCTTTCCTAATAAAATGAGGAAATTGCATC
GCATTGTCTGAGTAGGTGTCATTCTATTCTGGGGGGTGGGGTGGGGCAGGACAGCAAGGGGGAGGATTGG
GAAGACAATAGCAGGCATGCTGGGGATGCGGTGGGCTCTATGGGTCGACAGTACTAAGCTTTACTAGGGA
CAGGATTGGTGACAGAAAAGCCCCATCCTTAGGCCTCCTCCTTCCTAGTCTCCTGATATTGGGTCTAACC
CCCACCTCCTGTTAGGCAGATTCCTTATCTGGTGACACACCCCCATTTCCTGGAGCCATCTCTCTCCTTG
CCAGAACCTCTAAGGTTTGCTTACGATGGAGCCAGAGAGGATCCTGGGAGGGAGAGCTTGGCAGGGGGTG
GGAGGGAAGGGGGGGATGCGTGACCTGCCCGGTTCTCAGTGGCCACCCTGCGCTACCCTCTCCCAGAACC
TGAGCTGCTCTGACGCGGCTGTCTGGTGCGTTTCACTGATCCTGGTGCTGCAGCTTCCTTACACTTCCCA
AGAGGAGAAGCAGTTTGGAAAAACAAAATCAGAATAAGTTGGTCCTGAGTTCTAACTTTGGCTCTTCACC
TTTCTAGTCCCCAATTTATATTGTTCCTCCGTGCGTCAGTTTTACCTGTGAGATAAGGCCAGTAGCCAGC
CCCGTCCTGGCAGGGCTGTGGTGAGGAGGGGGGTGTCCGTGTGGAAAACTCCCTTTGTGAGAATGGTGCG
TCCTAGGTGTTCACCAGGTCGTGGCCGCCTCTACTCCCTTTCTCTTTCTCCATCCTTCTTTCCTTAAAGA
GTCCCCAGTGCTATCTGGGACATATTCCTCCGCCCAGAGCAGGGTCCCGCTTCCCTAAGGCCCTGCTCTG
GGCTTCTGGGTTTGAGTCCTTGGCAAGCCCAGGAGAGGCGCTCAGGCTTCCCTGTCCCCCTTCCTCGTCC
ACCATCTCATGCCCCTGGCTCTCCTGCCCCTTCCCTACAGGGGTTCCTGGCTCTGCTCTAAGGGCGAATT
CTGCATTAATGAATCGGCCAACGCGCGGGGAGAGGCGGTTTGCGTATTGGGCGCTCTTCCGCTTCCTCGC
TCACTGACTCGCTGCGCTCGGTCGTTCGGCTGCGGCGAGCGGTATCAGCTCACTCAAAGGCGGTAATACG
GTTATCCACAGAATCAGGGGATAACGCAGGAAAGAACATGTGAGCAAAAGGCCAGCAAAAGGCCAGGAAC
CGTAAAAAGGCCGCGTTGCTGGCGTTTTTCCATAGGCTCCGCCCCCCTGACGAGCATCACAAAAATCGAC
GCTCAAGTCAGAGGTGGCGAAACCCGACAGGACTATAAAGATACCAGGCGTTTCCCCCTGGAAGCTCCCT
CGTGCGCTCTCCTGTTCCGACCCTGCCGCTTACCGGATACCTGTCCGCCTTTCTCCCTTCGGGAAGCGTG
GCGCTTTCTCATAGCTCACGCTGTAGGTATCTCAGTTCGGTGTAGGTCGTTCGCTCCAAGCTGGGCTGTG
TGCACGAACCCCCCGTTCAGCCCGACCGCTGCGCCTTATCCGGTAACTATCGTCTTGAGTCCAACCCGGT
AAGACACGACTTATCGCCACTGGCAGCAGCCACTGGTAACAGGATTAGCAGAGCGAGGTATGTAGGCGGT
GCTACAGAGTTCTTGAAGTGGTGGCCTAACTACGGCTACACTAGAAGAACAGTATTTGGTATCTGCGCTC
TGCTGAAGCCAGTTACCTTCGGAAAAAGAGTTGGTAGCTCTTGATCCGGCAAACAAACCACCGCTGGTAG
CGGTGGTTTTTTTGTTTGCAAGCAGCAGATTACGCGCAGAAAAAAAGGATCTCAAGAAGATCCTTTGATC
TTTTCTACGGGGTCTGACGCTCAGTGGAACGAAAACTCACGTTAAGGGATTTTGGTCATGAGATTATCAA
AAAGGATCTTCACCTAGATCCTTTTAAATTAAAAATGAAGTTTTAAATCAATCTAAAGTATATATGAGTA
AACTTGGTCTGACAGTTACCAATGCTTAATCAGTGAGGCACCTATCTCAGCGATCTGTCTATTTCGTTCA
TCCATAGTTGCCTGACTCCCCGTCGTGTAGATAACTACGATACGGGAGGGCTTACCATCTGGCCCCAGTG
CTGCAATGATACCGCGAGACCCACGCTCACCGGCTCCAGATTTATCAGCAATAAACCAGCCAGCCGGAAG
GGCCGAGCGCAGAAGTGGTCCTGCAACTTTATCCGCCTCCATCCAGTCTATTAATTGTTGCCGGGAAGCT
AGAGTAAGTAGTTCGCCAGTTAATAGTTTGCGCAACGTTGTTGCCATTGCTACAGGCATCGTGGTGTCAC
GCTCGTCGTTTGGTATGGCTTCATTCAGCTCCGGTTCCCAACGATCAAGGCGAGTTACATGATCCCCCAT
GTTGTGCAAAAAAGCGGTTAGCTCCTTCGGTCCTCCGATCGTTGTCAGAAGTAAGTTGGCCGCAGTGTTA
TCACTCATGGTTATGGCAGCACTGCATAATTCTCTTACTGTCATGCCATCCGTAAGATGCTTTTCTGTGA
CTGGTGAGTACTCAACCAAGTCATTCTGAGAATAGTGTATGCGGCGACCGAGTTGCTCTTGCCCGGCGTC
AATACGGGATAATACCGCGCCACATAGCAGAACTTTAAAAGTGCTCATCATTGGAAAACGTTCTTCGGGG
CGAAAACTCTCAAGGATCTTACCGCTGTTGAGATCCAGTTCGATGTAACCCACTCGTGCACCCAACTGAT
CTTCAGCATCTTTTACTTTCACCAGCGTTTCTGGGTGAGCAAAAACAGGAAGGCAAAATGCCGCAAAAAA
GGGAATAAGGGCGACACGGAAATGTTGAATACTCATACTCTTCCTTTTTCAATATTATTGAAGCATTTAT
CAGGGTTATTGTCTCATGAGCGGATACATATTTGAATGTATTTAGAAAAATAAACAAATAGGGGTTCCGC
GCACATTTCCCCGAAAAGTGCCACCTGACGTCTAAGAAACCATTATTATCATGACATTAACCTATAAAAA
TAGGCGTATCACGAGGCCCTTTCGTCTCGCGCGTTTCGGTGATGACGGTGAAAACCTCTGACACATGCAG
CTCCCGGAGACGGTCACAGCTTGTCTGTAAGCGGATGCCGGGAGCAGACAAGCCCGTCAGGGCGCGTCAG
CGGGTGTTGGCGGGTGTCGGGGCTGGCTTAACTATGCGGCATCAGAGCAGATTGTACTGAGAGTGCACCA
TATGCGGTGTGAA
